Addgene plasmid #204763: pCPH3.2-GS3
Purpose: Expression of Cas9 and human H3.2
Depositing lab: Yuichiro Miyaoka. Depositing organization: Tokyo Metropolitan Institute of Medical Science. Publication: Fusion of histone variants to Cas9 suppresses non-homologous end joining. Kato-Inui T, Takahashi G, Ono T, Miyaoka Y. PLoS One. 2024 May 13;19(5):e0288578. doi: 10.1371/journal.pone.0288578. eCollection 2024. PubMed 38739603.
Backbone
  Vector backbone: pSpCas9(BB)-2A-Puro(PX459)V2.0(#62988)
  Vector type: Mammalian Expression
Growth in bacteria
  Bacterial resistance: Ampicillin, 100 μg/mL
  Growth temperature: 37°C
  Growth strain: DH5alpha
  Copy number: High Copy
Gene/Insert
  Gene/Insert name: H3.2
  Species: H. sapiens (human)
  Entrez Gene: HIST2H3PS2 (a.k.a. p06)
  Cloning method: Gibson Cloning
Terms and licenses: Academic/Nonprofit Terms; Industry Terms: Not Available to Industry
How to cite: pCPH3.2-GS3 was a gift from Yuichiro Miyaoka (Addgene plasmid # 204763 ; http://n2t.net/addgene:204763 ; RRID:Addgene_204763)
