[The description below was written by a language model from this plasmid's Addgene catalogue record and pLannotate feature annotations shown in this document.]
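Description:
pCPH3.2-GS3 is a mammalian expression plasmid built on the pSpCas9(BB)-2A-Puro (PX459) V2.0 backbone and designed to express Streptococcus pyogenes Cas9 together with human histone H3.2. In bacteria it is maintained as a high-copy plasmid through a ColE1/pUC-type origin and selected with ampicillin via the β-lactamase gene. An f1 phage origin and a single AAV2 inverted terminal repeat remnant are also annotated in the backbone.

The expression cassette is driven by a hybrid CBh-style promoter composed of the CMV enhancer, the chicken β-actin promoter and a hybrid intron. The first annotated coding element downstream is the histone H3.2 sequence; the annotation tool matched it to the bovine protein, whereas the catalogue gives the insert as human. It lies a short distance upstream of the Cas9 coding sequence on the same strand. This layout fits an N-terminal histone–Cas9 fusion, and the associated publication concerns histone variants fused to Cas9. The "GS3" in the name may refer to a glycine-serine linker in the short gap, but the record does not say so. Cas9 is followed by a nucleoplasmin nuclear localization signal and then a puromycin N-acetyltransferase gene. In the parent backbone this gene is linked to Cas9 through a 2A peptide, allowing puromycin enrichment of transfected cells. A bovine growth hormone polyadenylation signal terminates the transcript.

No U6 promoter or guide RNA scaffold appears in the feature table, although the parent vector normally carries them, so their presence cannot be confirmed from this record. According to the publication title, such histone–Cas9 fusions were used to suppress non-homologous end joining during genome editing.
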