Features (pLannotate 1.2.2; 17 found; start..end, strand, type, name):
     12..297     +  enhancer       CMV enhancer: human cytomegalovirus immediate early enhancer; contains an 18-bp deletion relative to the standard CMV enhancer
    299..576     +  promoter       chicken β-actin promoter: No description available
    577..804     +  intron         hybrid intron: hybrid between chicken β-actin (CBA) and minute virus of mice (MMV) introns (Gray et al., 2011)
    942..1346    +  CDS            H32_BOVIN (sequence withheld): Experimental evidence at protein level: Swiss-Prot protein existence level 1. Core component of nucleosome. Nucleosomes wrap and compact DNA into chromatin, limiting DNA accessibility to the cellular machineries which require DNA as a template. Histones thereby play a central role in transcription regulation, DNA repair, DNA replication and chromosomal stability. DNA accessibility is regulated via a complex set of post-translational modifications of histones, also called histone code, and nucleosome remodeling. From Bos taurus (Bovine).
   1392..2993    +  CDS            Cas9(N): N-terminal portion of Streptococcus pyogenes Cas9 (Zetsche et al., 2015)
   2994..5492    +  CDS            Cas9(C): C-terminal portion of Streptococcus pyogenes Cas9 (Zetsche et al., 2015)
   5493..5540    +  CDS            nucleoplasmin NLS: bipartite nuclear localization signal from nucleoplasmin
   5610..6209    +  CDS            PuroR (fragment): puromycin N-acetyltransferase; pac from Streptomyces; confers resistance to puromycin
   6243..6354    +  polyA_signal   bGH poly(A) signal: bovine growth hormone polyadenylation signal
   6459..6599    +  repeat_region  AAV2 ITR: inverted terminal repeat of adeno-associated virus serotype 2 inverted
   6604..6655    -  misc_feature   bom (fragment): basis of mobility region from pBR322
   6674..7129    +  rep_origin     f1 ori (sequence partly withheld): f1 bacteriophage origin of replication; arrow indicates direction of (+) strand synthesis
   7130..7179    -  misc_feature   bom (fragment): basis of mobility region from pBR322
   7281..7316    -  CDS            rop (fragment): Rop protein, which maintains plasmids at low copy number; rop
   7411..7515    +  promoter       AmpR promoter: bla
   7516..8376    +  CDS            AmpR: β-lactamase; bla; confers resistance to ampicillin, carbenicillin, and related antibiotics
   8547..9135    +  rep_origin     ori: high-copy-number ColE1/pMB1/pBR322/pUC origin of replication
>Addgene plasmid #204763 | pCPH3.2-GS3 | addgene full sequence | sequence record 407539 | Addgene NGS Result
CTAGAGGTACCCGTTACATAACTTACGGTAAATGGCCCGCCTGGCTGACCGCCCAACGACCCCCGCCCAT
TGACGTCAATAGTAACGCCAATAGGGACTTTCCATTGACGTCAATGGGTGGAGTATTTACGGTAAACTGC
CCACTTGGCAGTACATCAAGTGTATCATATGCCAAGTACGCCCCCTATTGACGTCAATGACGGTAAATGG
CCCGCCTGGCATTGTGCCCAGTACATGACCTTATGGGACTTTCCTACTTGGCAGTACATCTACGTATTAG
TCATCGCTATTACCATGGTCGAGGTGAGCCCCACGTTCTGCTTCACTCTCCCCATCTCCCCCCCCTCCCC
ACCCCCAATTTTGTATTTATTTATTTTTTAATTATTTTGTGCAGCGATGGGGGCGGGGGGGGGGGGGGGG
CGCGCGCCAGGCGGGGCGGGGCGGGGCGAGGGGCGGGGCGGGGCGAGGCGGAGAGGTGCGGCGGCAGCCA
ATCAGAGCGGCGCGCTCCGAAAGTTTCCTTTTATGGCGAGGCGGCGGCGGCGGCGGCCCTATAAAAAGCG
AAGCGCGCGGCGGGCGGGAGTCGCTGCGCGCTGCCTTCGCCCCGTGCCCCGCTCCGCCGCCGCCTCGCGC
CGCCCGCCCCGGCTCTGACTGACCGCGTTACTCCCACAGGTGAGCGGGCGGGACGGCCCTTCTCCTCCGG
GCTGTAATTAGCTGAGCAAGAGGTAAGGGTTTAAGGGATGGTTGGTTGGTGGGGTATTAATGTTTAATTA
CCTGGAGCACCTGCCTGAAATCACTTTTTTTCAGGTTGGACCGGTGCCACCATGGACTATAAGGACCACG
ACGGAGACTACAAGGATCATGATATTGATTACAAAGACGATGACGATAAGATGGCCCCAAAGAAGAAGCG
GAAGGTCGGGATCCACGGAGTCCCTGCAGCC
[405 nt withheld, positions 942-1346]
GGTGGCGGTGGATCCGGTGGCGGTGGAAGTGGTGGCGGTGGATCTGACAAGAAGTACAGCATCGGCCTGG
ACATCGGCACCAACTCTGTGGGCTGGGCCGTGATCACCGACGAGTACAAGGTGCCCAGCAAGAAATTCAA
GGTGCTGGGCAACACCGACCGGCACAGCATCAAGAAGAACCTGATCGGAGCCCTGCTGTTCGACAGCGGC
GAAACAGCCGAGGCCACCCGGCTGAAGAGAACCGCCAGAAGAAGATACACCAGACGGAAGAACCGGATCT
GCTATCTGCAAGAGATCTTCAGCAACGAGATGGCCAAGGTGGACGACAGCTTCTTCCACAGACTGGAAGA
GTCCTTCCTGGTGGAAGAGGATAAGAAGCACGAGCGGCACCCCATCTTCGGCAACATCGTGGACGAGGTG
GCCTACCACGAGAAGTACCCCACCATCTACCACCTGAGAAAGAAACTGGTGGACAGCACCGACAAGGCCG
ACCTGCGGCTGATCTATCTGGCCCTGGCCCACATGATCAAGTTCCGGGGCCACTTCCTGATCGAGGGCGA
CCTGAACCCCGACAACAGCGACGTGGACAAGCTGTTCATCCAGCTGGTGCAGACCTACAACCAGCTGTTC
GAGGAAAACCCCATCAACGCCAGCGGCGTGGACGCCAAGGCCATCCTGTCTGCCAGACTGAGCAAGAGCA
GACGGCTGGAAAATCTGATCGCCCAGCTGCCCGGCGAGAAGAAGAATGGCCTGTTCGGAAACCTGATTGC
CCTGAGCCTGGGCCTGACCCCCAACTTCAAGAGCAACTTCGACCTGGCCGAGGATGCCAAACTGCAGCTG
AGCAAGGACACCTACGACGACGACCTGGACAACCTGCTGGCCCAGATCGGCGACCAGTACGCCGACCTGT
TTCTGGCCGCCAAGAACCTGTCCGACGCCATCCTGCTGAGCGACATCCTGAGAGTGAACACCGAGATCAC
CAAGGCCCCCCTGAGCGCCTCTATGATCAAGAGATACGACGAGCACCACCAGGACCTGACCCTGCTGAAA
GCTCTCGTGCGGCAGCAGCTGCCTGAGAAGTACAAAGAGATTTTCTTCGACCAGAGCAAGAACGGCTACG
CCGGCTACATTGACGGCGGAGCCAGCCAGGAAGAGTTCTACAAGTTCATCAAGCCCATCCTGGAAAAGAT
GGACGGCACCGAGGAACTGCTCGTGAAGCTGAACAGAGAGGACCTGCTGCGGAAGCAGCGGACCTTCGAC
AACGGCAGCATCCCCCACCAGATCCACCTGGGAGAGCTGCACGCCATTCTGCGGCGGCAGGAAGATTTTT
ACCCATTCCTGAAGGACAACCGGGAAAAGATCGAGAAGATCCTGACCTTCCGCATCCCCTACTACGTGGG
CCCTCTGGCCAGGGGAAACAGCAGATTCGCCTGGATGACCAGAAAGAGCGAGGAAACCATCACCCCCTGG
AACTTCGAGGAAGTGGTGGACAAGGGCGCTTCCGCCCAGAGCTTCATCGAGCGGATGACCAACTTCGATA
AGAACCTGCCCAACGAGAAGGTGCTGCCCAAGCACAGCCTGCTGTACGAGTACTTCACCGTGTATAACGA
GCTGACCAAAGTGAAATACGTGACCGAGGGAATGAGAAAGCCCGCCTTCCTGAGCGGCGAGCAGAAAAAG
GCCATCGTGGACCTGCTGTTCAAGACCAACCGGAAAGTGACCGTGAAGCAGCTGAAAGAGGACTACTTCA
AGAAAATCGAGTGCTTCGACTCCGTGGAAATCTCCGGCGTGGAAGATCGGTTCAACGCCTCCCTGGGCAC
ATACCACGATCTGCTGAAAATTATCAAGGACAAGGACTTCCTGGACAATGAGGAAAACGAGGACATTCTG
GAAGATATCGTGCTGACCCTGACACTGTTTGAGGACAGAGAGATGATCGAGGAACGGCTGAAAACCTATG
CCCACCTGTTCGACGACAAAGTGATGAAGCAGCTGAAGCGGCGGAGATACACCGGCTGGGGCAGGCTGAG
CCGGAAGCTGATCAACGGCATCCGGGACAAGCAGTCCGGCAAGACAATCCTGGATTTCCTGAAGTCCGAC
GGCTTCGCCAACAGAAACTTCATGCAGCTGATCCACGACGACAGCCTGACCTTTAAAGAGGACATCCAGA
AAGCCCAGGTGTCCGGCCAGGGCGATAGCCTGCACGAGCACATTGCCAATCTGGCCGGCAGCCCCGCCAT
TAAGAAGGGCATCCTGCAGACAGTGAAGGTGGTGGACGAGCTCGTGAAAGTGATGGGCCGGCACAAGCCC
GAGAACATCGTGATCGAAATGGCCAGAGAGAACCAGACCACCCAGAAGGGACAGAAGAACAGCCGCGAGA
GAATGAAGCGGATCGAAGAGGGCATCAAAGAGCTGGGCAGCCAGATCCTGAAAGAACACCCCGTGGAAAA
CACCCAGCTGCAGAACGAGAAGCTGTACCTGTACTACCTGCAGAATGGGCGGGATATGTACGTGGACCAG
GAACTGGACATCAACCGGCTGTCCGACTACGATGTGGACCATATCGTGCCTCAGAGCTTTCTGAAGGACG
ACTCCATCGACAACAAGGTGCTGACCAGAAGCGACAAGAACCGGGGCAAGAGCGACAACGTGCCCTCCGA
AGAGGTCGTGAAGAAGATGAAGAACTACTGGCGGCAGCTGCTGAACGCCAAGCTGATTACCCAGAGAAAG
TTCGACAATCTGACCAAGGCCGAGAGAGGCGGCCTGAGCGAACTGGATAAGGCCGGCTTCATCAAGAGAC
AGCTGGTGGAAACCCGGCAGATCACAAAGCACGTGGCACAGATCCTGGACTCCCGGATGAACACTAAGTA
CGACGAGAATGACAAGCTGATCCGGGAAGTGAAAGTGATCACCCTGAAGTCCAAGCTGGTGTCCGATTTC
CGGAAGGATTTCCAGTTTTACAAAGTGCGCGAGATCAACAACTACCACCACGCCCACGACGCCTACCTGA
ACGCCGTCGTGGGAACCGCCCTGATCAAAAAGTACCCTAAGCTGGAAAGCGAGTTCGTGTACGGCGACTA
CAAGGTGTACGACGTGCGGAAGATGATCGCCAAGAGCGAGCAGGAAATCGGCAAGGCTACCGCCAAGTAC
TTCTTCTACAGCAACATCATGAACTTTTTCAAGACCGAGATTACCCTGGCCAACGGCGAGATCCGGAAGC
GGCCTCTGATCGAGACAAACGGCGAAACCGGGGAGATCGTGTGGGATAAGGGCCGGGATTTTGCCACCGT
GCGGAAAGTGCTGAGCATGCCCCAAGTGAATATCGTGAAAAAGACCGAGGTGCAGACAGGCGGCTTCAGC
AAAGAGTCTATCCTGCCCAAGAGGAACAGCGATAAGCTGATCGCCAGAAAGAAGGACTGGGACCCTAAGA
AGTACGGCGGCTTCGACAGCCCCACCGTGGCCTATTCTGTGCTGGTGGTGGCCAAAGTGGAAAAGGGCAA
GTCCAAGAAACTGAAGAGTGTGAAAGAGCTGCTGGGGATCACCATCATGGAAAGAAGCAGCTTCGAGAAG
AATCCCATCGACTTTCTGGAAGCCAAGGGCTACAAAGAAGTGAAAAAGGACCTGATCATCAAGCTGCCTA
AGTACTCCCTGTTCGAGCTGGAAAACGGCCGGAAGAGAATGCTGGCCTCTGCCGGCGAACTGCAGAAGGG
AAACGAACTGGCCCTGCCCTCCAAATATGTGAACTTCCTGTACCTGGCCAGCCACTATGAGAAGCTGAAG
GGCTCCCCCGAGGATAATGAGCAGAAACAGCTGTTTGTGGAACAGCACAAGCACTACCTGGACGAGATCA
TCGAGCAGATCAGCGAGTTCTCCAAGAGAGTGATCCTGGCCGACGCTAATCTGGACAAAGTGCTGTCCGC
CTACAACAAGCACCGGGATAAGCCCATCAGAGAGCAGGCCGAGAATATCATCCACCTGTTTACCCTGACC
AATCTGGGAGCCCCTGCCGCCTTCAAGTACTTTGACACCACCATCGACCGGAAGAGGTACACCAGCACCA
AAGAGGTGCTGGACGCCACCCTGATCCACCAGAGCATCACCGGCCTGTACGAGACACGGATCGACCTGTC
TCAGCTGGGAGGCGACAAAAGGCCGGCGGCCACGAAAAAGGCCGGCCAGGCAAAAAAGAAAAAGGAATTC
GGCAGTGGAGAGGGCAGAGGAAGTCTGCTAACATGCGGTGACGTCGAGGAGAATCCTGGCCCAATGACCG
AGTACAAGCCCACGGTGCGCCTCGCCACCCGCGACGACGTCCCCAGGGCCGTACGCACCCTCGCCGCCGC
GTTCGCCGACTACCCCGCCACGCGCCACACCGTCGATCCGGACCGCCACATCGAGCGGGTCACCGAGCTG
CAAGAACTCTTCCTCACGCGCGTCGGGCTCGACATCGGCAAGGTGTGGGTCGCGGACGACGGCGCCGCGG
TGGCGGTCTGGACCACGCCGGAGAGCGTCGAAGCGGGGGCGGTGTTCGCCGAGATCGGCCCGCGCATGGC
CGAGTTGAGCGGTTCCCGGCTGGCCGCGCAGCAACAGATGGAAGGCCTCCTGGCGCCGCACCGGCCCAAG
GAGCCCGCGTGGTTCCTGGCCACCGTCGGAGTCTCGCCCGACCACCAGGGCAAGGGTCTGGGCAGCGCCG
TCGTGCTCCCCGGAGTGGAGGCGGCCGAGCGCGCCGGGGTGCCCGCCTTCCTGGAGACCTCCGCGCCCCG
CAACCTCCCCTTCTACGAGCGGCTCGGCTTCACCGTCACCGCCGACGTCGAGGTGCCCGAAGGACCGCGC
ACCTGGTGCATGACCCGCAAGCCCGGTGCCTGAGAATTCTAACTAGAGCTCGCTGATCAGCCTCGACTGT
GCCTTCTAGTTGCCAGCCATCTGTTGTTTGCCCCTCCCCCGTGCCTTCCTTGACCCTGGAAGGTGCCACT
CCCACTGTCCTTTCCTAATAAAATGAGGAAATTGCATCGCATTGTCTGAGTAGGTGTCATTCTATTCTGG
GGGGTGGGGTGGGGCAGGACAGCAAGGGGGAGGATTGGGAAGAGAATAGCAGGCATGCTGGGGAGCGGCC
GCAGGAACCCCTAGTGATGGAGTTGGCCACTCCCTCTCTGCGCGCTCGCTCGCTCACTGAGGCCGGGCGA
CCAAAGGTCGCCCGACGCCCGGGCTTTGCCCGGGCGGCCTCAGTGAGCGAGCGAGCGCGCAGCTGCCTGC
AGGGGCGCCTGATGCGGTATTTTCTCCTTACGCATCTGTGCGGTATTTCACACCGCATA
[95 nt withheld, positions 6656-6750]
T
[46 nt withheld, positions 6752-6797]
C
[141 nt withheld, positions 6799-6939]
CCTTTGACGTTGGAGTCCACGTTCTTT
[37 nt withheld, positions 6967-7003]
ACTCTATCTCGGGCTATTCTTTTGATTTATAAGGGATTTTGCCGATTTCGGTCTATTGGTTAAAAAATGA
GCTGATTTAACAAAAATTTAACGCGAATTTTAACAAAATATTAACGTTTACAATTTTATGGTGCACTCTC
AGTACAATCTGCTCTGATGCCGCATAGTTAAGCCAGCCCCGACACCCGCCAACACCCGCTGACGCGCCCT
GACGGGCTTGTCTGCTCCCGGCATCCGCTTACAGACAAGCTGTGACCGTCTCCGGGAGCTGCATGTGTCA
GAGGTTTTCACCGTCATCACCGAAACGCGCGAGACGAAAGGGCCTCGTGATACGCCTATTTTTATAGGTT
AATGTCATGATAATAATGGTTTCTTAGACGTCAGGTGGCACTTTTCGGGGAAATGTGCGCGGAACCCCTA
TTTGTTTATTTTTCTAAATACATTCAAATATGTATCCGCTCATGAGACAATAACCCTGATAAATGCTTCA
ATAATATTGAAAAAGGAAGAGTATGAGTATTCAACATTTCCGTGTCGCCCTTATTCCCTTTTTTGCGGCA
TTTTGCCTTCCTGTTTTTGCTCACCCAGAAACGCTGGTGAAAGTAAAAGATGCTGAAGATCAGTTGGGTG
CACGAGTGGGTTACATCGAACTGGATCTCAACAGCGGTAAGATCCTTGAGAGTTTTCGCCCCGAAGAACG
TTTTCCAATGATGAGCACTTTTAAAGTTCTGCTATGTGGCGCGGTATTATCCCGTATTGACGCCGGGCAA
GAGCAACTCGGTCGCCGCATACACTATTCTCAGAATGACTTGGTTGAGTACTCACCAGTCACAGAAAAGC
ATCTTACGGATGGCATGACAGTAAGAGAATTATGCAGTGCTGCCATAACCATGAGTGATAACACTGCGGC
CAACTTACTTCTGACAACGATCGGAGGACCGAAGGAGCTAACCGCTTTTTTGCACAACATGGGGGATCAT
GTAACTCGCCTTGATCGTTGGGAACCGGAGCTGAATGAAGCCATACCAAACGACGAGCGTGACACCACGA
TGCCTGTAGCAATGGCAACAACGTTGCGCAAACTATTAACTGGCGAACTACTTACTCTAGCTTCCCGGCA
ACAATTAATAGACTGGATGGAGGCGGATAAAGTTGCAGGACCACTTCTGCGCTCGGCCCTTCCGGCTGGC
TGGTTTATTGCTGATAAATCTGGAGCCGGTGAGCGTGGAAGCCGCGGTATCATTGCAGCACTGGGGCCAG
ATGGTAAGCCCTCCCGTATCGTAGTTATCTACACGACGGGGAGTCAGGCAACTATGGATGAACGAAATAG
ACAGATCGCTGAGATAGGTGCCTCACTGATTAAGCATTGGTAACTGTCAGACCAAGTTTACTCATATATA
CTTTAGATTGATTTAAAACTTCATTTTTAATTTAAAAGGATCTAGGTGAAGATCCTTTTTGATAATCTCA
TGACCAAAATCCCTTAACGTGAGTTTTCGTTCCACTGAGCGTCAGACCCCGTAGAAAAGATCAAAGGATC
TTCTTGAGATCCTTTTTTTCTGCGCGTAATCTGCTGCTTGCAAACAAAAAAACCACCGCTACCAGCGGTG
GTTTGTTTGCCGGATCAAGAGCTACCAACTCTTTTTCCGAAGGTAACTGGCTTCAGCAGAGCGCAGATAC
CAAATACTGTTCTTCTAGTGTAGCCGTAGTTAGGCCACCACTTCAAGAACTCTGTAGCACCGCCTACATA
CCTCGCTCTGCTAATCCTGTTACCAGTGGCTGCTGCCAGTGGCGATAAGTCGTGTCTTACCGGGTTGGAC
TCAAGACGATAGTTACCGGATAAGGCGCAGCGGTCGGGCTGAACGGGGGGTTCGTGCACACAGCCCAGCT
TGGAGCGAACGACCTACACCGAACTGAGATACCTACAGCGTGAGCTATGAGAAAGCGCCACGCTTCCCGA
AGGGAGAAAGGCGGACAGGTATCCGGTAAGCGGCAGGGTCGGAACAGGAGAGCGCACGAGGGAGCTTCCA
GGGGGAAACGCCTGGTATCTTTATAGTCCTGTCGGGTTTCGCCACCTCTGACTTGAGCGTCGATTTTTGT
GATGCTCGTCAGGGGGGCGGAGCCTATGGAAAAACGCCAGCAACGCGGCCTTTTTACGGTTCCTGGCCTT
TTGCTGGCCTTTTGCTCACATG
